>Addgene plasmid #27162 | pRevTRE-FLMKL1 | addgene partial sequence | sequence record 33476 | 27162 with LNCX
ATCCGCTNGTTTTGACCTCCATAGAAGACACCGGGACCGATCCAGCCTCCGCGGCCCCGAATTCGAGCTC
GGTACCCGGGGATCCGCCACCATGGACTACAAAGACCATGACGGTGATTATAAAGATCATGACATCGATT
ACAAGGATGACGATGACAAGCTTGCGGCCGCGAATTCACTGCCCCCTTCCGTCATTGCTGTGAATGGGCT
GGACGGAGGAGGGGCCGGCGAAAATGATGATGAACCAGTGCTCGTGTCCTTATCTGCGGCACCCAGTCCC
CAGAGTGAAGCTGTTGCCAATGAACTGCAGGAGCTCTCCTTGCAGCCCGAGCTGACCCTAGGCCTCCACC
CTGGCAGGAATCCCAATTTGCCTCCACTTAGTGAGCGGAAGAATGTGCTACAGTTGAAACTCCAGCAGCG
CCGGACCCGGGAAGAACTGGTGAGCCAAGGGATAATGCCGCCTTTGAAAAGTCCAGCCGCATTTCATGAG
CAGAGAAGGAGCTTGGAGCGGGCCAGGACAGAGGACTATCTCAAACGGAAGATTCGTTCCCGGCCGGAGA
GATCGGAGCTGGTCAGGATGCACATTTTGGAAGAGACCTCGGCTGAGCCATCCCTCCAGGCCAAGCAGCT
GAAGCTGAAGAGAGCCAGACTAGCCGATGACCTCAATGAGAAGATTGCACAGAGGCCTGGCCCCATGGAA
TTAGTTGAGAAGAACATCCTTCCTGTTGAGTCCAGCCTGAAGGAAGCCATCATTGTGGGCCAGGTGAACT
ATCCCAAAGTAGCAGACAGCTCTTCCTTCGATGAGGACAGCAGCGATGCCTTATCCCCCGAGCAGCCTGC
CAGCCATGAGTCCCAGGGTTCTGTGCCGTCACCCCTGGAGGCCCGAGTCAGCGAACCACTGCTCAGTGCC
ACCTCTGCATCCCCCACCC
