[The description below was written by a language model from this plasmid's Addgene catalogue record.]
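Description:
pRevTRE-FLMKL1 is a mammalian expression plasmid built on the pRevTRE backbone (about 6.5 kb without the insert), carrying full-length human MKL1, now officially named MRTFA and also known as MAL, MRTF-A or BSAC. It is maintained in bacteria as a high-copy plasmid under ampicillin selection, and hygromycin resistance allows selection of mammalian cells that have taken it up. The catalogue lists the vector type only as mammalian expression. pRevTRE is generally known as a retroviral Tet-system response vector, in which a tetracycline response element joined to a minimal CMV promoter drives the insert in cells that also express a tetracycline-controlled transactivator. The record itself does not name the promoter or any viral elements, and no feature table is available to confirm them, although the listed CMV forward sequencing primer is consistent with that arrangement.

The MKL1 coding sequence was inserted by restriction cloning between EcoRI and SalI sites and carries an N-terminal 3XFLAG tag for detection or immunoprecipitation of the expressed protein. According to the depositor's comments, the "full length" form begins at a leucine codon roughly 92 amino acids upstream of the first ATG, so it includes the N-terminal extension produced by non-canonical translation initiation. The insert is also described as resistant to the shMKL1+2 short hairpin RNA, though the record does not specify what changes confer this resistance. This points to use in knockdown-rescue experiments, where tagged MKL1 is re-expressed in cells depleted of the endogenous protein to test whether the observed phenotypes are specific to its loss.
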