Addgene plasmid #27162: pRevTRE-FLMKL1
Depositing lab: Ron Prywes. Depositing organization: Columbia University.
Backbone
  Vector backbone: pRevTRE
  Backbone size w/o insert (bp): 6500
  Vector type: Mammalian Expression
  Selectable markers: Hygromycin
Growth in bacteria
  Bacterial resistance: Ampicillin, 100 μg/mL
  Growth temperature: 37°C
  Growth strain: DH5alpha
  Copy number: High Copy
Gene/Insert
  Gene/Insert name: MKL1
  Species: H. sapiens (human)
  Entrez Gene: MRTFA (a.k.a. BSAC, MAL, MKL, MKL1, MRTF-A)
  Tag / fusion protein: 3XFLAG (N terminal on insert)
  Cloning method: Restriction Enzyme; 5′ cloning site EcoRI (unknown if destroyed); 3′ cloning site SalI (unknown if destroyed)
  Sequencing primers: 5′ CMV-F
Terms and licenses: Academic/Nonprofit Terms; Industry Terms: Not Available to Industry
Depositor comments: Full length MKL1 resistant to shMKL1+2. Full length MKL1 starts at leucine codon ~92 aa before 1st ATG.
How to cite: pRevTRE-FLMKL1 was a gift from Ron Prywes (Addgene plasmid # 27162 ; http://n2t.net/addgene:27162 ; RRID:Addgene_27162)
